>Addgene plasmid #191156 | EK0493 SFFV-mCherry-SGc(GAPDH.s1)cSG-EGFP-(3xMS2) (FLP-IN) | addgene full sequence | sequence record 375490 | Addgene NGS Result
AGTATCTGCTCCCTGCTTGTGTGTTGGAGGTCGCTGAGTAGTGCGCGAGCAAAATTTAAGCTACAACAAG
GCAAGGCTTGACCGACAATTGCCGATAAAATAAAAGATTTTATTTAGTCTCCAGAAAAAGGGGGGAATGA
AAGACCCCACCTGTAGGTTTGGCAAGCTAGCTGCAGTAACGCCATTTTGCAAGGCATGGAAAAATACCAA
ACCAAGAATAGAGAAGTTCAGATCAAGGGCGGGTACATGAAAATAGCTAACGTTGGGCCAAACAGGATAT
CTGCGGTGAGCAGTTTCGGCCCCGGCCCGGGGCCAAGAACAGATGGTCACCGCAGTTTCGGCCCCGGCCC
GAGGCCAAGAACAGATGGTCCCCAGATATGGCCCAACCCTCAGCAGTTTCTTAAGACCCATCAGATGTTT
CCAGGCTCCCCCAAGGACCTGAAATGACCCTGCGCCTTATTTGAATTAACCAATCAGCCTGCTTCTCGCT
TCTGTTCGCGCGCTTCTGCTTCCCGAGCTCTATAAAAGAGCTCACAACCCCTCACTCGGCGCGCCAGTCC
TCCGACAGACTGAGTCGCCCGGGAAGCTTCGCCACCATGGTGAGCAAGGGCGAGGAGGATAACATGGCCA
TCATCAAGGAGTTCATGCGCTTCAAGGTGCACATGGAGGGCTCCGTGAACGGCCACGAGTTCGAGATCGA
GGGCGAGGGCGAGGGCCGCCCCTACGAGGGCACCCAGACCGCCAAGCTGAAGGTGACCAAGGGTGGCCCC
CTGCCCTTCGCCTGGGACATCCTGTCCCCTCAGTTCATGTACGGCTCCAAGGCCTACGTGAAGCACCCCG
CCGACATTCCCGACTACTTGAAGCTGTCCTTCCCCGAGGGCTTCAAGTGGGAGCGCGTGATGAACTTCGA
GGACGGCGGCGTGGTGACCGTGACCCAGGACTCCTCCCTGCAGGACGGCGAGTTCATCTACAAGGTGAAG
CTGCGCGGCACCAACTTCCCCTCCGACGGCCCCGTAATGCAGAAGAAGACCATGGGCTGGGAGGCCTCCT
CCGAGCGGATGTACCCCGAGGACGGCGCCCTGAAGGGCGAGATCAAGCAGAGGCTGAAGCTGAAGGACGG
CGGCCACTACGACGCTGAGGTCAAGACCACCTACAAGGCCAAGAAGCCCGTGCAGCTGCCCGGCGCCTAC
AACGTCAACATCAAGTTGGACATCACCTCCCACAACGAGGACTACACCATCGTGGAACAGTACGAACGCG
CCGAGGGCCGCCACTCCACCGGCGGCATGGACGAGCTGTACAAGAGCGACGCGTTGGAAGCCAGACACAA
ACAGAAAATTGTGGCTCCGGTGAAACAGACTTTGAATTTTGACCTTCTGAAGCTGGCGGGAGACGTCGAG
TCCAACCCCGGTCCCGGTACCGGATCCCAAGGGGTCTACATGGCAACTGTGAGGAGGGGAGATTCAGTGT
GGTAGGGGACTGAGTGTGGCAGGGACTCCCCAGCAGTGAGGGTCTCTACCGGTACTAGTGAGGCACGGCA
TAAGCAAAAGATCGTAGCCCCAGTAAAGCAAACACTCAACTTCGATCTACTCAAACTCGCAGGTGATGTG
GAATCTAATCCAGGACCCTCGAGTGTCTCAAAGGGCGAGGAACTTTTTACGGGCGTTGTTCCGATCCTCG
TCGAATTGGACGGGGACGTTAATGGGCATAAATTCTCAGTTAGTGGTGAGGGTGAGGGGGACGCGACATA
TGGGAAACTTACGCTGAAGTTCATATGTACCACCGGAAAATTGCCAGTGCCGTGGCCTACTCTCGTCACC
ACCCTGACATATGGTGTTCAGTGTTTTAGCCGGTATCCAGACCATATGAAACAGCACGATTTTTTTAAAT
CCGCTATGCCTGAAGGTTACGTACAGGAGCGAACGATATTTTTTAAAGACGACGGAAACTACAAAACTAG
AGCCGAGGTAAAATTCGAGGGTGACACTCTCGTGAACCGGATCGAACTGAAGGGCATAGATTTTAAGGAG
GATGGCAATATACTGGGCCACAAGCTCGAATACAACTATAATTCTCATAATGTCTATATCATGGCGGACA
AACAGAAAAACGGCATCAAGGTAAACTTTAAAATCCGACACAATATTGAGGACGGCTCTGTCCAGCTTGC
GGACCATTACCAACAGAACACGCCGATAGGGGATGGTCCAGTACTTCTCCCTGATAATCACTATTTGTCT
ACTCAGTCAGCTCTTAGCAAGGACCCAAACGAAAAACGGGATCACATGGTCCTTCTTGAGTTCGTCACTG
CGGCTGGGATAACACTCGGGATGGACGAACTGTATAAGTAGGCCGGAGGGCCCACGTACACCATCAGGGT
ACGTCTCAGACACCATCAGGGTCTGTCTGGTACAGCATCAGCGTACCATGGCCCGAACAAAAACTCATCT
CAGAAGAGGATCTGAATAGCGCCGTCGACCATCATCATAATCATCATTGAGTTTAAACCCGCTGATCAGC
CTCGACTGTGCCTTCTAGTTGCCAGCCATCTGTTGTTTGCCCCTCCCCCGTGCCTTCCTTGACCCTGGAA
GGTGCCACTCCCACTGTCCTTTCCTAATAAAATGAGGAAATTGCATCGCATTGTCTGAGTAGGTGTCATT
CTATTCTGGGGGGTGGGGTGGGGCAGGACAGCAAGGGGGAGGATTGGGAAGACAATAGCAGGCATGCTGG
GGATGCGGTGGGCTCTATGGAGATCTATCGATGTTCTGGGGATGCGGTGGGCTCTATGGCTTCTGAGGCG
GAAAGAACCAGCTGGGGCTCTAGGGGGTATCCCC
[124 nt withheld, positions 2835-2958]
C
[91 nt withheld, positions 2960-3050]
AGGGTGATGGTTCACGTACCTAGAAGTTCCTATTCCGAAGTTCCTATTCTCTAGAAAGTATAGGAACTTC
CTTGGCCAAAAAGCCTGAACTCACCGCGACGTCTGTCGAGAAGTTTCTGATCGAAAAGTTCGACAGCGTC
TCCGACCTGATGCAGCTCTCGGAGGGCGAAGAATCTCGTGCTTTCAGCTTCGATGTAGGAGGGCGTGGAT
ATGTCCTGCGGGTAAATAGCTGCGCCGATGGTTTCTACAAAGATCGTTATGTTTATCGGCACTTTGCATC
GGCCGCGCTCCCGATTCCGGAAGTGCTTGACATTGGGGAATTCAGCGAGAGCCTGACCTATTGCATCTCC
CGCCGTGCACAGGGTGTCACGTTGCAAGACCTGCCTGAAACCGAACTGCCCGCTGTTCTGCAGCCGGTCG
CGGAGGCCATGGATGCGATCGCTGCGGCCGATCTTAGCCAGACGAGCGGGTTCGGCCCATTCGGACCGCA
AGGAATCGGTCAATACACTACATGGCGTGATTTCATATGCGCGATTGCTGATCCCCATGTGTATCACTGG
CAAACTGTGATGGACGACACCGTCAGTGCGTCCGTCGCGCAGGCTCTCGATGAGCTGATGCTTTGGGCCG
AGGACTGCCCCGAAGTCCGGCACCTCGTGCACGCGGATTTCGGCTCCAACAATGTCCTGACGGACAATGG
CCGCATAACAGCGGTCATTGACTGGAGCGAGGCGATGTTCGGGGATTCCCAATACGAGGTCGCCAACATC
TTCTTCTGGAGGCCGTGGTTGGCTTGTATGGAGCAGCAGACGCGCTACTTCGAGCGGAGGCATCCGGAGC
TTGCAGGATCGCCGCGGCTCCGGGCGTATATGCTCCGCATTGGTCTTGACCAACTCTATCAGAGCTTGGT
TGACGGCAATTTCGATGATGCAGCTTGGGCGCAGGGTCGATGCGACGCAATCGTCCGATCCGGAGCCGGG
ACTGTCGGGCGTACACAAATCGCCCGCAGAAGCGCGGCCGTCTGGACCGATGGCTGTGTAGAAGTACTCG
CCGATAGTGGAAACCGACGCCCCAGCACTCGTCCGAGGGCAAAGGAATAGCACGTACTACGAGATTTCGA
TTCCACCGCCGCCTTCTATGAAAGGTTGGGCTTCGGAATCGTTTTCCGGGACGCCGGCTGGATGATCCTC
CAGCGCGGGGATCTCATGCTGGAGTTCTTCGCCCACCCCAACTTGTTTATTGCAGCTTATAATGGTTACA
AATAAAGCAATAGCATCACAAATTTCACAAATAAAGCATTTTTTTCACTGCATTCTAGTTGTGGTTTGTC
CAAACTCATCAATGTATCTTATCATGTCTGTATACCGTCGACCTCTAGCTAGAGCTTGGCGTAATCATGG
TCATAGCTGTTTCCTGTGTGAAATTGTTATCCGCTCACAATTCCACACAACATACGAGCCGGAAGCATAA
AGTGTAAAGCCTGGGGTGCCTAATGAGTGAGCTAACTCACATTAATTGCGTTGCGCTCACTGCCCGCTTT
CCAGTCGGGAAACCTGTCGTGCCAGCTGCATTAATGAATCGGCCAACGCGCGGGGAGAGGCGGTTTGCGT
ATTGGGCGCTCTTCCGCTTCCTCGCTCACTGACTCGCTGCGCTCGGTCGTTCGGCTGCGGCGAGCGGTAT
CAGCTCACTCAAAGGCGGTAATACGGTTATCCACAGAATCAGGGGATAACGCAGGAAAGAACATGTGAGC
AAAAGGCCAGCAAAAGGCCAGGAACCGTAAAAAGGCCGCGTTGCTGGCGTTTTTCCATAGGCTCCGCCCC
CCTGACGAGCATCACAAAAATCGACGCTCAAGTCAGAGGTGGCGAAACCCGACAGGACTATAAAGATACC
AGGCGTTTCCCCCTGGAAGCTCCCTCGTGCGCTCTCCTGTTCCGACCCTGCCGCTTACCGGATACCTGTC
CGCCTTTCTCCCTTCGGGAAGCGTGGCGCTTTCTCATAGCTCACGCTGTAGGTATCTCAGTTCGGTGTAG
GTCGTTCGCTCCAAGCTGGGCTGTGTGCACGAACCCCCCGTTCAGCCCGACCGCTGCGCCTTATCCGGTA
ACTATCGTCTTGAGTCCAACCCGGTAAGACACGACTTATCGCCACTGGCAGCAGCCACTGGTAACAGGAT
TAGCAGAGCGAGGTATGTAGGCGGTGCTACAGAGTTCTTGAAGTGGTGGCCTAACTACGGCTACACTAGA
AGAACAGTATTTGGTATCTGCGCTCTGCTGAAGCCAGTTACCTTCGGAAAAAGAGTTGGTAGCTCTTGAT
CCGGCAAACAAACCACCGCTGGTAGCGGTGGTTTTTTTGTTTGCAAGCAGCAGATTACGCGCAGAAAAAA
AGGATCTCAAGAAGATCCTTTGATCTTTTCTACGGGGTCTGACGCTCAGTGGAACGAAAACTCACGTTAA
GGGATTTTGGTCATGAGATTATCAAAAAGGATCTTCACCTAGATCCTTTTAAATTAAAAATGAAGTTTTA
AATCAATCTAAAGTATATATGAGTAAACTTGGTCTGACAGTTACCAATGCTTAATCAGTGAGGCACCTAT
CTCAGCGATCTGTCTATTTCGTTCATCCATAGTTGCCTGACTCCCCGTCGTGTAGATAACTACGATACGG
GAGGGCTTACCATCTGGCCCCAGTGCTGCAATGATACCGCGAGACCCACGCTCACCGGCTCCAGATTTAT
CAGCAATAAACCAGCCAGCCGGAAGGGCCGAGCGCAGAAGTGGTCCTGCAACTTTATCCGCCTCCATCCA
GTCTATTAATTGTTGCCGGGAAGCTAGAGTAAGTAGTTCGCCAGTTAATAGTTTGCGCAACGTTGTTGCC
ATTGCTACAGGCATCGTGGTGTCACGCTCGTCGTTTGGTATGGCTTCATTCAGCTCCGGTTCCCAACGAT
CAAGGCGAGTTACATGATCCCCCATGTTGTGCAAAAAAGCGGTTAGCTCCTTCGGTCCTCCGATCGTTGT
CAGAAGTAAGTTGGCCGCAGTGTTATCACTCATGGTTATGGCAGCACTGCATAATTCTCTTACTGTCATG
CCATCCGTAAGATGCTTTTCTGTGACTGGTGAGTACTCAACCAAGTCATTCTGAGAATAGTGTATGCGGC
GACCGAGTTGCTCTTGCCCGGCGTCAATACGGGATAATACCGCGCCACATAGCAGAACTTTAAAAGTGCT
CATCATTGGAAAACGTTCTTCGGGGCGAAAACTCTCAAGGATCTTACCGCTGTTGAGATCCAGTTCGATG
TAACCCACTCGTGCACCCAACTGATCTTCAGCATCTTTTACTTTCACCAGCGTTTCTGGGTGAGCAAAAA
CAGGAAGGCAAAATGCCGCAAAAAAGGGAATAAGGGCGACACGGAAATGTTGAATACTCATACTCTTCCT
TTTTCAATATTATTGAAGCATTTATCAGGGTTATTGTCTCATGAGCGGATACATATTTGAATGTATTTAG
AAAAATAAACAAATAGGGGTTCCGCGCACATTTCCCCGAAAAGTGCCACCTGACGTCGACGGATCGGGAG
ATCTCCCGATCCCCTATGGTGCACTCTCAGTACAATCTGCTCTGATGCCGCATAGTTAAGCC
Features (pLannotate 1.2.2; 20 found; start..end, strand, type, name):
    176..583     +  promoter       SFFV promoter: spleen focus-forming virus long terminal repeat (LTR) promoter
    597..1304    +  CDS            mCherry: mCherry is a basic (constitutively fluorescent) red fluorescent protein published in 2004, derived from Discosoma sp.. It is reported to be a very rapidly-maturing monomer with low acid sensitivity.
   1350..1408    +  CDS            F2A (fragment): 2A peptide from foot-and-mouth disease virus polyprotein Eukaryotic ribosomes fail to insert a peptide bond between the Gly and Pro residues, yielding separate polypeptides.
   1635..2348    +  CDS            EGFP: EGFP is a basic (constitutively fluorescent) green fluorescent protein published in 1996, derived from Aequorea victoria. It is reported to be a rapidly-maturing weak dimer with moderate acid sensitivity.
   2526..2750    +  polyA_signal   bGH poly(A) signal: bovine growth hormone polyadenylation signal
   2766..2789    +  polyA_signal   bGH poly(A) signal (fragment): bovine growth hormone polyadenylation signal
   2793..2814    +  promoter       SV40 promoter (fragment): SV40 enhancer and early promoter
   2835..3068    +  rep_origin     f1 ori (fragment) (sequence partly withheld): f1 bacteriophage origin of replication; arrow indicates direction of (+) strand synthesis
   3073..3120    +  protein_bind   FRT: FLP-mediated recombination occurs in the 8-bp core sequence TCTAGAAA (Turan and Bode, 2011). FLP recombinase from the Saccharomyces cerevisiae 2μ plasmid
   3128..4150    +  CDS            HygR: aminoglycoside phosphotransferase from E. coli; aph(4)-Ia; confers resistance to hygromycin
   4160..4285    +  CDS            ble (fragment): BLE_KLEPN - Experimental evidence at protein level: Swiss-Prot protein existence level 1. Binding protein with a strong affinity to the bleomycin family of antibiotics. Binds to CL990; an antimitotic-antibiotic compound. From Klebsiella pneumoniae.
   4280..4401    +  polyA_signal   SV40 poly(A) signal: SV40 polyadenylation signal
   4474..4490    -  protein_bind   lac operator: The lac repressor binds to the lac operator to inhibit transcription in E. coli. This inhibition can be relieved by adding lactose or isopropyl-β-D-thiogalactopyranoside (IPTG). lac repressor encoded by lacI
   4498..4528    -  promoter       lac promoter: promoter for the E. coli lac operon
   4543..4564    -  protein_bind   CAP binding site: CAP binding activates transcription in the presence of cAMP. E. coli catabolite activator protein
   4577..4669    -  CDS            lacI (fragment): lac repressor; lacI; The lac repressor binds to the lac operator to inhibit transcription in E. coli. This inhibition can be relieved by adding lactose or isopropyl-β-D-thiogalactopyranoside (IPTG).
   4852..5440    -  rep_origin     ori: high-copy-number ColE1/pMB1/pBR322/pUC origin of replication
   5611..6471    -  CDS            AmpR: β-lactamase; bla; confers resistance to ampicillin, carbenicillin, and related antibiotics
   6472..6576    -  promoter       AmpR promoter: bla
   6635..5       -  misc_feature   bom (fragment) (across the origin): basis of mobility region from pBR322
