[The description below was written by a language model from this plasmid's Addgene catalogue record and pLannotate feature annotations shown in this document.]
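Description:
EK0493 SFFV-mCherry-SGc(GAPDH.s1)cSG-EGFP-(3xMS2) (FLP-IN) is a 6,682-nt mammalian expression plasmid built on a FLP-IN backbone and carrying a synthetic RNA sensor directed against the GAPDH 3' UTR. It is propagated in E. coli as a high-copy plasmid through a ColE1/pUC-type origin and selected with ampicillin via the bla gene. Remnants of an f1 origin, lac promoter/operator elements, and short lacI and ble fragments are backbone leftovers. Downstream of the expression cassette lies an FRT site immediately followed by a hygromycin resistance coding sequence and an SV40 poly(A) signal. Only a tiny SV40 promoter fragment is annotated upstream, consistent with the usual Flp-In arrangement, in which FLP-mediated recombination into a genomic FRT landing site places the hygromycin gene behind a resident promoter so that stable single-copy integrants can be selected.

The payload is a single transcript driven by the spleen focus-forming virus LTR promoter and terminated by the bGH poly(A) signal. It encodes mCherry, then a partial F2A peptide, then an unannotated interval of roughly 200 nt that, from the construct name, corresponds to the GAPDH.s1 sensor sequence with its flanking linker/cleavage elements, followed by EGFP. mCherry serves as a constitutive marker of delivery and expression, while EGFP is the conditional output. The associated publication describes programmable RNA sensing by ADAR editing, so EGFP translation is presumably gated by editing of the sensor when it pairs with the target transcript, although the record does not spell out the mechanism. The three MS2 sequences stated to be in the 3' UTR are not annotated, but would fit the gap between EGFP and the poly(A) signal. MS2 hairpins generally recruit MS2 coat protein fusions.
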