Addgene plasmid #191156: EK0493 SFFV-mCherry-SGc(GAPDH.s1)cSG-EGFP-(3xMS2) (FLP-IN)
Purpose: Expression of a sensor for GAPDH 3' UTR in mammalian cells; mCherry marker, EGFP output, three MS2 sequences in 3' UTR
Depositing lab: Xiaojing Gao. Depositing organization: Stanford University. Publication: Modular, programmable RNA sensing using ADAR editing in living cells. Kaseniit KE, Katz N, Kolber NS, Call CC, Wengier DL, Cody WB, Sattely ES, Gao XJ. Nat Biotechnol. 2022 Oct 5. pii: 10.1038/s41587-022-01493-x. doi: 10.1038/s41587-022-01493-x. PubMed 36198772.
Backbone
  Vector backbone: FLP-IN
  Vector type: Mammalian Expression
Growth in bacteria
  Bacterial resistance: Ampicillin, 100 μg/mL
  Growth temperature: 37°C
  Growth strain: DH5alpha
  Copy number: High Copy
Gene/Insert
  Gene/Insert name: mCherry:GAPDH.s1:EGFP-3xMS2
  Species: Synthetic
  Mutation: WT
  Promoter: SFFV
  Cloning method: Unknown
Terms and licenses: Academic/Nonprofit Terms; Industry Terms: Not Available to Industry
Depositor comments: Please see https://rnasensing.bio/ for more details. Please visit https://www.biorxiv.org/content/10.1101/2022.01.28.478207v1 for bioRxiv preprint.
How to cite: EK0493 SFFV-mCherry-SGc(GAPDH.s1)cSG-EGFP-(3xMS2) (FLP-IN) was a gift from Xiaojing Gao (Addgene plasmid # 191156 ; http://n2t.net/addgene:191156 ; RRID:Addgene_191156)
